Addgene plasmid #210916: pFBOH-MHL_WDR89:1-387
Purpose: Insect expression of full-length human WDR89. N-terminal 6X His tag with TEV cleavage.
Depositing lab: Cheryl Arrowsmith. Depositing organization: University of Toronto. Publication: A Target Class Ligandability Evaluation of WD40 Repeat-Containing Proteins. Ackloo S, Li F, Szewczyk M, Seitova A, Loppnau P, Zeng H, Xu J, Ahmad S, Arnautova YA, Baghaie AJ, Beldar S, Bolotokova A, Centrella PA, Chau I, Clark MA, Cuozzo JW, Dehghani-Tafti S, Disch JS, Dong A, Dumas A, Feng JA, Ghiabi P, Gibson E, Gilmer J, Goldman B, Green SR, Guie MA, Guilinger JP, Harms N, Herasymenko O, Houliston S, Hutchinson A, Kearnes S, Keefe AD, Kimani SW, Kramer T, Kutera M, Kwak HA, Lento C, Li Y, Liu J, Loup J, Machado RAC, Mulhern CJ, Perveen S, Righetto GL, Riley P, Shrestha S, Sigel EA, Silva M, Sintchak MD, Slakman BL, Taylor RD, Thompson J, Torng W, Underkoffler C, von Rechenberg M, Walsh RT, Watson I, Wilson DJ, Wolf E, Yadav M, Yazdi AK, Zhang J, Zhang Y, Santhakumar V, Edwards AM, Barsyte-Lovejoy D, Schapira M, Brown PJ, Halabelian L, Arrowsmith CH. J Med Chem. 2025 Jan 23;68(2):1092-1112. doi: 10.1021/acs.jmedchem.4c02010. Epub 2024 Nov 4. PubMed 39495097.
Backbone
  Vector backbone: pFBOH-MHL
  Backbone manufacturer: pFASTBac1 Modified
  Vector type: Insect Expression
  Selectable markers: Gentamicin
Growth in bacteria
  Bacterial resistance: Ampicillin, 100 μg/mL
  Growth temperature: 37°C
  Growth strain: DH5alpha
  Copy number: High Copy
Gene/Insert
  Gene/Insert name: WDR89:M1-Q387
  Species: H. sapiens (human)
  Insert size (bp): 1161
  Mutation: wild type
  Entrez Gene: WDR89 (a.k.a. MGC9907, MSTP050, C14orf150)
  Promoter: Polyhedrin
  Tag / fusion protein: MHHHHHHSSGRENLYFQG (N terminal on insert)
  Cloning method: Ligation Independent Cloning
  Sequencing primers: 5′ tattccggattattcataccg; 3′ ctctacaaatgtggtatggc
Resource information
  A portion of this plasmid was derived from a plasmid made by: Mammalian Gene Collection (BC010698)
Terms and licenses: Academic/Nonprofit Terms; Industry Terms: Not Available to Industry
Depositor comments: 5' Cloning Site: BseRI (destroyed), 3' Cloning Site: BseRI (destroyed).
How to cite: pFBOH-MHL_WDR89:1-387 was a gift from Cheryl Arrowsmith (Addgene plasmid # 210916 ; http://n2t.net/addgene:210916 ; RRID:Addgene_210916)
