[The description below was written by a language model from this plasmid's Addgene catalogue record and pLannotate feature annotations shown in this document.]
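Description:
pFBOH-MHL_WDR89:1-387 is a baculovirus transfer (donor) plasmid for insect-cell expression of full-length, wild-type human WDR89 (residues M1–Q387, an 1161 bp insert derived from a Mammalian Gene Collection clone). The backbone, pFBOH-MHL, is a modified pFastBac1. In bacteria it is maintained at high copy through a ColE1/pUC-type origin and selected with ampicillin via the β-lactamase gene; an f1 phage origin is also present.

The expression cassette lies between the left and right ends of a mini-Tn7 element. Within these ends, the Autographa californica polyhedrin promoter, a very strong late baculoviral promoter, drives the WDR89 open reading frame, which is followed by an SV40 polyadenylation signal. The coding sequence carries an N-terminal hexahistidine tag followed by a TEV protease recognition site, so the protein can be captured by metal-affinity chromatography and the tag then removed. The feature table's partial "capTEV" hit corresponds to this His/TEV region. A gentamicin acetyltransferase gene under the integron Pc promoter also sits inside the Tn7 ends. In pFastBac-style systems, Tn7 transposition moves the cassette together with this marker into a baculovirus shuttle genome (bacmid) in E. coli, and gentamicin resistance helps identify recombinants. The resulting bacmid is then used to generate recombinant virus for infecting insect cells.

The insert was introduced by ligation-independent cloning at BseRI sites that were destroyed in the process. The annotated 5,894 nt sequence is circular, with the WDR89 CDS spanning the numbering origin. The plasmid was deposited in connection with a study assessing the ligandability of WD40-repeat proteins, which suggests its use for producing recombinant WDR89.
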