Features (pLannotate 1.2.2; 16 found; start..end, strand, type, name):
    709..792     +  CDS            large T antigen (fragment): large T antigen from SV40 (simian virus 40)
    815..949     +  polyA_signal   SV40 poly(A) signal: SV40 polyadenylation signal
    978..1143    -  mobile_element Tn7L: mini-Tn7 element (left end of the Tn7 transposon) Tn7
   1306..1322    +  CDS            lacZα (fragment): LacZα fragment of β-galactosidase; lacZ fragment
   1327..1781    +  rep_origin     f1 ori (sequence partly withheld): f1 bacteriophage origin of replication; arrow indicates direction of (+) strand synthesis
   1807..1911    +  promoter       AmpR promoter: bla
   1912..2772    +  CDS            AmpR: β-lactamase; bla; confers resistance to ampicillin, carbenicillin, and related antibiotics
   2943..3531    +  rep_origin     ori: high-copy-number ColE1/pMB1/pBR322/pUC origin of replication
   3717..3768    -  misc_feature   bom (fragment): basis of mobility region from pBR322
   3836..4060    -  mobile_element Tn7R: mini-Tn7 element (right end of the Tn7 transposon) Tn7
   4127..4660    -  CDS            GmR: gentamycin acetyltransferase; aacC1; confers resistance to gentamycin
   4830..4858    -  promoter       Pc promoter: intI1 (promoter lies within the coding sequence); class 1 integron promoter
   4836..5183    -  CDS            YPR2_ECOLX (fragment): Protein predicted: Swiss-Prot protein existence level 4. From Escherichia coli.
   5210..5301    +  promoter       polyhedrin promoter: polh from Autographa californica; promoter for the baculovirus polyhedrin gene
   5358..5376    +  CDS            capTEV™ (fragment): composite tag for in vivo biotinylation, TEV protease cleavage, and 6xHis tagging
   5411..677     +  CDS            WDR89 (across the origin): WDR89_HUMAN - Also known as C14orf150. Experimental evidence at transcript level: Swiss-Prot protein existence level 2. From Homo sapiens (Human).
>Addgene plasmid #210916 | pFBOH-MHL_WDR89:1-387 | addgene full sequence | sequence record 426155 | Addgene NGS Result
TTGGTGCATATTCAGAGACACATAGTGATGATGTCACTCAAGTACGTTTCCATCCCAGCAATCCCAACAT
GGTAGTCTCAGGTTCATCTGATGGCCTGGTAAATGTATTTGATATTAATATTGATAATGAGGAGGATGCA
CTGGTTACAACCTGTAACTCAATTTCATCAGTAAGCTGTATTGGTTGGTCTGGGAAAGGTTATAAACAGA
TTTACTGCATGACACATGATGAAGGATTTTATTGGTGGGATCTTAATCATCTGGACACTGATGAACCAGT
TACACGTTTGAACATCCAGGATGTCAGAGAAGTAGTTAACATGAAAGAAGATGCTTTGGACTATTTGATT
GGTGGCCTATATCATGAAAAGACAGACACATTGCATGTTATTGGAGGAACAAACAAAGGAAGGATTCATT
TGATGAACTGCAGCATGTCAGGACTGACCCATGTGACTAGCCTTCAGGGAGGGCATGCTGCTACAGTCCG
TTCTTTCTGTTGGAATGTGCAAGATGATTCTTTGTTGACTGGAGGAGAAGATGCACAGTTGTTACTTTGG
AAACCTGGAGCTATAGAGAAGACCTTTACAAAGAAAGAGAGTATGAAAATAGCATCCTCTGTGCACCAAC
GAGTACGAGTTCATAGTAATGATTCTTATAAAAGAAGGAAAAAGCAGTGATGACGAAGCTTGTCGAGAAG
TACTAGAGGATCATAATCAGCCATACCACATTTGTAGAGGTTTTACTTGCTTTAAAAAACCTCCCACACC
TCCCCCTGAACCTGAAACATAAAATGAATGCAATTGTTGTTGTTAACTTGTTTATTGCAGCTTATAATGG
TTACAAATAAAGCAATAGCATCACAAATTTCACAAATAAAGCATTTTTTTCACTGCATTCTAGTTGTGGT
TTGTCCAAACTCATCAATGTATCTTATCATGTCTGGATCTGATCACTGATATCGCCTAGGAGATCCGAAC
CAGATAAGTGAAATCTAGTTCCAAACTATTTTGTCATTTTTAATTTTCGTATTAGCTTACGACGCTACAC
CCAGTTCCCATCTATTTTGTCACTCTTCCCTAAATAATCCTTAAAAACTCCATTTCCACCCCTCCCAGTT
CCCAACTATTTTGTCCGCCCACAGCGGGGCATTTTTCTTCCTGTTATGTTTTTAATCAAACATCCTGCCA
ACTCCATGTGACAAACCGTCATCTTCGGCTACTTTTTCTCTGTCACAGAATGAAAATTTTTCTGTCATCT
CTTCGTTATTAATGTTTGTAATTGACTGAATATCAACGCTTATTTGCAGCCTGAATGGCGAATGGG
[124 nt withheld, positions 1327-1450]
C
[91 nt withheld, positions 1452-1542]
A
[49 nt withheld, positions 1544-1592]
CCTTTGACGTTGGAGTCCACGTTCTT
[37 nt withheld, positions 1619-1655]
ACCCTATCTCGGTCTATTCTTTTGATTTATAAGGGATTTTGCCGATTTCGGCCTATTGGTTAAAAAATGA
GCTGATTTAACAAAAATTTAACGCGAATTTTAACAAAATATTAACGCTTACAATTTAGGTGGCACTTTTC
GGGGAAATGTGCGCGGAACCCCTATTTGTTTATTTTTCTAAATACATTCAAATATGTATCCGCTCATGAG
ACAATAACCCTGATAAATGCTTCAATAATATTGAAAAAGGAAGAGTATGAGTATTCAACATTTCCGTGTC
GCCCTTATTCCCTTTTTTGCGGCATTTTGCCTTCCTGTTTTTGCTCACCCAGAAACGCTGGTGAAAGTAA
AAGATGCTGAAGATCAGTTGGGTGCACGAGTGGGTTACATCGAACTGGATCTCAACAGCGGTAAGATCCT
TGAGAGTTTTCGCCCCGAAGAACGTTTTCCAATGATGAGCACTTTTAAAGTTCTGCTATGTGGCGCGGTA
TTATCCCGTATTGACGCCGGGCAAGAGCAACTCGGTCGCCGCATACACTATTCTCAGAATGACTTGGTTG
AGTACTCACCAGTCACAGAAAAGCATCTTACGGATGGCATGACAGTAAGAGAATTATGCAGTGCTGCCAT
AACCATGAGTGATAACACTGCGGCCAACTTACTTCTGACAACGATCGGAGGACCGAAGGAGCTAACCGCT
TTTTTGCACAACATGGGGGATCATGTAACTCGCCTTGATCGTTGGGAACCGGAGCTGAATGAAGCCATAC
CAAACGACGAGCGTGACACCACGATGCCTGTAGCAATGGCAACAACGTTGCGCAAACTATTAACTGGCGA
ACTACTTACTCTAGCTTCCCGGCAACAATTAATAGACTGGATGGAGGCGGATAAAGTTGCAGGACCACTT
CTGCGCTCGGCCCTTCCGGCTGGCTGGTTTATTGCTGATAAATCTGGAGCCGGTGAGCGTGGGTCTCGCG
GTATCATTGCAGCACTGGGGCCAGATGGTAAGCCCTCCCGTATCGTAGTTATCTACACGACGGGGAGTCA
GGCAACTATGGATGAACGAAATAGACAGATCGCTGAGATAGGTGCCTCACTGATTAAGCATTGGTAACTG
TCAGACCAAGTTTACTCATATATACTTTAGATTGATTTAAAACTTCATTTTTAATTTAAAAGGATCTAGG
TGAAGATCCTTTTTGATAATCTCATGACCAAAATCCCTTAACGTGAGTTTTCGTTCCACTGAGCGTCAGA
CCCCGTAGAAAAGATCAAAGGATCTTCTTGAGATCCTTTTTTTCTGCGCGTAATCTGCTGCTTGCAAACA
AAAAAACCACCGCTACCAGCGGTGGTTTGTTTGCCGGATCAAGAGCTACCAACTCTTTTTCCGAAGGTAA
CTGGCTTCAGCAGAGCGCAGATACCAAATACTGTTCTTCTAGTGTAGCCGTAGTTAGGCCACCACTTCAA
GAACTCTGTAGCACCGCCTACATACCTCGCTCTGCTAATCCTGTTACCAGTGGCTGCTGCCAGTGGCGAT
AAGTCGTGTCTTACCGGGTTGGACTCAAGACGATAGTTACCGGATAAGGCGCAGCGGTCGGGCTGAACGG
GGGGTTCGTGCACACAGCCCAGCTTGGAGCGAACGACCTACACCGAACTGAGATACCTACAGCGTGAGCT
ATGAGAAAGCGCCACGCTTCCCGAAGGGAGAAAGGCGGACAGGTATCCGGTAAGCGGCAGGGTCGGAACA
GGAGAGCGCACGAGGGAGCTTCCAGGGGGAAACGCCTGGTATCTTTATAGTCCTGTCGGGTTTCGCCACC
TCTGACTTGAGCGTCGATTTTTGTGATGCTCGTCAGGGGGGCGGAGCCTATGGAAAAACGCCAGCAACGC
GGCCTTTTTACGGTTCCTGGCCTTTTGCTGGCCTTTTGCTCACATGTTCTTTCCTGCGTTATCCCCTGAT
TCTGTGGATAACCGTATTACCGCCTTTGAGTGAGCTGATACCGCTCGCCGCAGCCGAACGACCGAGCGCA
GCGAGTCAGTGAGCGAGGAAGCGGAAGAGCGCCTGATGCGGTATTTTCTCCTTACGCATCTGTGCGGTAT
TTCACACCGCATAGACCAGCCGCGTAACCTGGCAAAATCGGTTACGGTTGAGTAATAAATGGATGCCCTG
CGTAAGCGGGTGTGGGCGGACAATAAAGTCTTAAACTGAACAAAATAGATCTAAACTATGACAATAAAGT
CTTAAACTAGACAGAATAGTTGTAAACTGAAATCAGTCCAGTTATGCTGTGAAAAAGCATACTGGACTTT
TGTTATGGCTAAAGCAAACTCTTCATTTTCTGAAGTGCAAATTGCCCGTCGTATTAAAGAGGGGCGTGGC
CAAGGGCATGGTAAAGACTATATTCGCGGCGTTGTGACAATTTACCGAACAACTCCGCGGCCGGGAAGCC
GATCTCGGCTTGAACGAATTGTTAGGTGGCGGTACTTGGGTCGATATCAAAGTGCATCACTTCTTCCCGT
ATGCCCAACTTTGTATAGAGAGCCACTGCGGGATCGTCACCGTAATCTGCTTGCACGTAGATCACATAAG
CACCAAGCGCGTTGGCCTCATGCTTGAGCAGATTGATGAGCGCGGTGGCAATGCCCTGCCTCCGGTGCTC
GCCGGAGACTGCGAGATCATAGATATAGATCTCACTACGCGGCTGCTCAAACTTGGGCAGAACGTAAGCC
GCGAGAGCGCCAACAACCGCTTCTTGGTCGAAGGCAGCAAGCGCGATGAATGTCTTACTACGGAGCAAGT
TCCCGAGGTAATCGGAGTCCGGCTGATGTTGGGAGTAGGTGGCTACGTCTCCGAACTCACGACCGAAAAG
ATCAAGAGCAGCCCGCATGGATTTGACTTGGTCAGGGCCGAGCCTACATGTGCGAATGATGCCCATACTT
GAGCCACCTAACTTTGTTTTAGGGCGACTGCCCTGCTGCGTAACATCGTTGCTGCTCCATAACATCAAAC
ATCGACCCACGGCGTAACGCGCTTGCTGCTTGGATGCCCGAGGCATAGACTGTACAAAAAAACAGTCATA
ACAAGCCATGAAAACCGCCACTGCGCCGTTACCACCGCTGCGTTCGGTCAAGGTTCTGGACCAGTTGCGT
GAGCGCATACGCTACTTGCATTACAGTTTACGAACCGAACAGGCTTATGTCAACTGGGTTCGTGCCTTCA
TCCGTTTCCACGGTGTGCGTCACCCGGCAACCTTGGGCAGCAGCGAAGTCGAGGCATTTCTGTCCTGGCT
GGCGAACGAGCGCAAGGTTTCGGTCTCCACGCATCGTCAGGCATTGGCGGCCTTGCTGTTCTTCTACGGC
AAGGTGCTGTGCACGGATCTGCCCTGGCTTCAGGAGATCGGAAGACCTCGGCCGTCGCGGCGCTTGCCGG
TGGTGCTGACCCCGGATGAAGTGGTTCGCATCCTCGGTTTTCTGGAAGGCGAGCATCGTTTGTTCGCCCA
GGACTCTAGCTATAGTTCTAGTGGTTGGCTACGTATACTCCGGAATATTAATAGATCATGGAGATAATTA
AAATGATAACCATCTCGCAAATAAATAAGTATTTTACTGTTTTCGTAACAGTTTTGTAATAAAAAAACCT
ATAAATATTCCGGATTATTCATACCGTCCCACCATCGGGCGCGGATCTCGGTCCGAAAACCATGCATCAT
CATCATCATCACAGCAGCGGCAGAGAAAACTTGTATTTCCAGGGCATGGAAAAGATTGAGGAACAATTTG
CTAATCTGCACATTGTTAAATGTTCCTTAGGAACCAAAGAGCCCACTTACCTTCTTGGTATAGACACATC
AAAGACTGTCCAAGCAGGAAAGGAAAACTTGGTTGCTGTTTTATGTTCTAATGGATCAATCAGAATATAT
GATAAAGAAAGGTTAAATGTACTACGAGAATTTAGTGGATATCCTGGACTTCTTAATGGAGTCAGATTTG
CAAATTCCTGTGACAGTGTATATTCAGCATGTACTGATGGCACTGTGAAATGCTGGGATGCTCGAGTAGC
CAGAGAAAAACCTGTTCAGCTCTTCAAGGGTTACCCTTCCAATATTTTTATCAGTTTTGATATTAATTGT
AATGATCATATTATTTGTGCTGGTACAGAAAAAGTTGATGATGATGCATTGTTGGTGTTTTGGGATGCAA
GGATGAATTCTCAGAATTTATCTACAACTAAAGACTCAC
