>Addgene plasmid #210916 | pFBOH-MHL_WDR89:1-387 | depositor partial sequence | sequence record 411312 | Insert sequence
ATGGAAAAGATTGAGGAACAATTTGCTAATCTGCACATTGTTAAATGTTCCTTAGGAACCAAAGAGCCCA
CTTACCTTCTTGGTATAGACACATCAAAGACTGTCCAAGCAGGAAAGGAAAACTTGGTTGCTGTTTTATG
TTCTAATGGATCAATCAGAATATATGATAAAGAAAGGTTAAATGTACTACGAGAATTTAGTGGATATCCT
GGACTTCTTAATGGAGTCAGATTTGCAAATTCCTGTGACAGTGTATATTCAGCATGTACTGATGGCACTG
TGAAATGCTGGGATGCTCGAGTAGCCAGAGAAAAACCTGTTCAGCTCTTCAAGGGTTACCCTTCCAATAT
TTTTATCAGTTTTGATATTAATTGTAATGATCATATTATTTGTGCTGGTACAGAAAAAGTTGATGATGAT
GCATTGTTGGTGTTTTGGGATGCAAGGATGAATTCTCAGAATTTATCTACAACTAAAGACTCACTTGGTG
CATATTCAGAGACACATAGTGATGATGTCACTCAAGTACGTTTCCATCCCAGCAATCCCAACATGGTAGT
CTCAGGTTCATCTGATGGCCTGGTAAATGTATTTGATATTAATATTGATAATGAGGAGGATGCACTGGTT
ACAACCTGTAACTCAATTTCATCAGTAAGCTGTATTGGTTGGTCTGGGAAAGGTTATAAACAGATTTACT
GCATGACACATGATGAAGGATTTTATTGGTGGGATCTTAATCATCTGGACACTGATGAACCAGTTACACG
TTTGAACATCCAGGATGTCAGAGAAGTAGTTAACATGAAAGAAGATGCTTTGGACTATTTGATTGGTGGC
CTATATCATGAAAAGACAGACACATTGCATGTTATTGGAGGAACAAACAAAGGAAGGATTCATTTGATGA
ACTGCAGCATGTCAGGACTGACCCATGTGACTAGCCTTCAGGGAGGGCATGCTGCTACAGTCCGTTCTTT
CTGTTGGAATGTGCAAGATGATTCTTTGTTGACTGGAGGAGAAGATGCACAGTTGTTACTTTGGAAACCT
GGAGCTATAGAGAAGACCTTTACAAAGAAAGAGAGTATGAAAATAGCATCCTCTGTGCACCAACGAGTAC
GAGTTCATAGTAATGATTCTTATAAAAGAAGGAAAAAGCAG
